>Addgene plasmid #79920 | pCMV-EPN-05 | addgene partial sequence | sequence record 162111 | CMV-F 5'-CGCAAATGGGCGGTAGGCGTG-3'
TCTCTGGCTAACTAGAGAACCCACTGCTTACTGGCTTATCGAAATTAATACGACTCACTATAGGGAGACC
CAAGCTGGCTAGCGTTTAAACGGGCCCTCTAGAATTATCGATCCGGAGGTACCATGGGTAAGCAGAACTC
CGGTTCTAAATCTGGCTCCGGCTCTGACTCTGGTAGCAAGATCGAAGAGCTGTTCAAGAAACACAAGATC
GTTGCCGTGCTGCGTGCCAATAGTGTGGAAGAAGCGAAAAAGAAAGCGCTGGCGGTTTTCCTGGGCGGCG
TTCATCTGATTGAAATTACCTTTACCGTGCCGGATGCGGATACCGTGATTAAGGAACTGAGCTTTCTGAA
GGAAATGGGCGCGATTATTGGTGCGGGCACCGTGACCAGCGTGGAGCAGTGCCGTAAAGCGGTGGAAAGT
GGCGCCGAATTCATTGTGAGTCCGCACCTGGACGAGGAAATTAGCCAATTTTGCAAGGAGAAGGGTGTGT
TCTATATGCCAGGCGTTATGACCCCGACCGAACTGGTGAAAGCCATGAAACTGGGCCATACCATCTTAAA
ACTGTTTCCGGGTGAGGTGGTGGGTCCGCAGTTTGTTAAAGCGATGAAAGGTCCGTTTCCGAATGTGAAA
TTTGTGCCAACCGGCGGTGTTAATCTGGACAATGTGTGCGAATGGTTCAAAGCGGGCGTGCTGGCCGTGG
GCGTGGGCAGCGCGTTAGTGAAAGGCACCCCGGTGGAAGTGGCGGAAAAGGCCAAGGCGTTCGTTGAGAA
GATTCGTGGCTGCACCGAACAGAAACTGATTAGCGAAGAAGATCTGCAGTCTCGTCCGGAACCGACCGCA
CCGCCGGAAGAATCTTTCCGTTCTGGTGTTGAAACCACCACGCCACCGCAAAAACAGGAGCCGATCGACA
AAGAACTGTACCCGCTGACCTCTCTGCGTTCTCTGTTCGGTAACGACCCGTCTTCTCAGTGACTCGAGAA
GCTTGCTAGCAGATCTTTT
