>Addgene plasmid #79920 | pCMV-EPN-05 | addgene partial sequence | sequence record 162113 | Bglob-pA-R 5'-ttttggcagagggaaaaaga-3'
GGGTCGTTACCGAACAGAGAACGCAGAGAGGTCAGCGGGTACAGTTCTTTGTCGATCGGCTCCTGTTTTT
GCGGTGGCGTGGTGGTTTCAACACCAGAACGGAAAGATTCTTCCGGCGGTGCGGTCGGTTCCGGACGAGA
CTGCAGATCTTCTTCGCTAATCAGTTTCTGTTCGGTGCAGCCACGAATCTTCTCAACGAACGCCTTGGCC
TTTTCCGCCACTTCCACCGGGGTGCCTTTCACTAACGCGCTGCCCACGCCCACGGCCAGCACGCCCGCTT
TGAACCATTCGCACACATTGTCCAGATTAACACCGCCGGTTGGCACAAATTTCACATTCGGAAACGGACC
TTTCATCGCTTTAACAAACTGCGGACCCACCACCTCACCCGGAAACAGTTTTAAGATGGTATGGCCCAGT
TTCATGGCTTTCACCAGTTCGGTCGGGGTCATAACGCCTGGCATATAGAACACACCCTTCTCCTTGCAAA
ATTGGCTAATTTCCTCGTCCAGGTGCGGACTCACAATGAATTCGGCGCCACTTTCCACCGCTTTACGGCA
CTGCTCCACGCTGGTCACGGTGCCCGCACCAATAATCGCGCCCATTTCCTTCAGAAAGCTCAGTTCCTTA
ATCACGGTATCCGCATCCGGCACGGTAAAGGTAATTTCAATCAGATGAACGCCGCCCAGGAAAACCGCCA
GCGCTTTCTTTTTCGCTTCTTCCACACTATTGGCACGCAGCACGGCAACGATCTTGTGTTTCTTGAACAG
CTCTTCGATCTTGCTACC
