>Addgene plasmid #79920 | pCMV-EPN-05 | depositor partial sequence | sequence record 162114 | EPN-05
CTAGAATTATCGATCCGGAGGTACCATGGGTAAGCAGAACTCCGGTTCTAAATCTGGCTCCGGCTCTGAC
TCTGGTAGCAAGATCGAAGAGCTGTTCAAGAAACACAAGATCGTTGCCGTGCTGCGTGCCAATAGTGTGG
AAGAAGCGAAAAAGAAAGCGCTGGCGGTTTTCCTGGGCGGCGTTCATCTGATTGAAATTACCTTTACCGT
GCCGGATGCGGATACCGTGATTAAGGAACTGAGCTTTCTGAAGGAAATGGGCGCGATTATTGGTGCGGGC
ACCGTGACCAGCGTGGAGCAGTGCCGTAAAGCGGTGGAAAGTGGCGCCGAATTCATTGTGAGTCCGCACC
TGGACGAGGAAATTAGCCAATTTTGCAAGGAGAAGGGTGTGTTCTATATGCCAGGCGTTATGACCCCGAC
CGAACTGGTGAAAGCCATGAAACTGGGCCATACCATCTTAAAACTGTTTCCGGGTGAGGTGGTGGGTCCG
CAGTTTGTTAAAGCGATGAAAGGTCCGTTTCCGAATGTGAAATTTGTGCCAACCGGCGGTGTTAATCTGG
ACAATGTGTGCGAATGGTTCAAAGCGGGCGTGCTGGCCGTGGGCGTGGGCAGCGCGTTAGTGAAAGGCAC
CCCGGTGGAAGTGGCGGAAAAGGCCAAGGCGTTCGTTGAGAAGATTCGTGGCTGCACCGAACAGAAACTG
ATTAGCGAAGAAGATCTGCAGTCTCGTCCGGAACCGACCGCACCGCCGGAAGAATCTTTCCGTTCTGGTG
TTGAAACCACCACGCCACCGCAAAAACAGGAGCCGATCGACAAAGAACTGTACCCGCTGACCTCTCTGCG
TTCTCTGTTCGGTAACGACCCGTCTTCTCAGTGACTCGAGAAGCTTGCTAGCAGATCTT
