[The description below was written by a language model from this plasmid's Addgene catalogue record.]
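Description:
pCMV-EPN-05 is a mammalian expression plasmid built on a pCMV backbone (5443 bp without insert), with the insert cloned between the KpnI and XhoI sites. The record also lists it as a bacterial expression vector. It is maintained in E. coli as a high-copy plasmid under ampicillin selection, and it carries a neomycin resistance marker that allows G418 selection of transfected mammalian cells. No feature table is provided, so the promoter is not explicitly recorded; the backbone name suggests a CMV immediate-early promoter, which typically drives strong constitutive expression in mammalian cells. The origin of replication and polyadenylation signal are likewise not stated.

The insert, EPN-05, is summarised in the record as Myr4-12GS-I3-01-myc-Late1, a modular fusion protein. Read from amino to carboxy terminus, the name points to a myristoylation-type membrane-targeting signal (Myr4), a linker that is presumably glycine-serine rich (12GS), the designed self-assembling protein nanocage subunit I3-01, a myc epitope tag for detection, and a late-domain element (Late1). Late domains are short motifs of the kind viruses use to recruit the host ESCRT budding machinery. The precise sequences and origins of the Myr4 and Late1 variants are not given in the record. Together these modules combine membrane binding, self-assembly and recruitment of budding factors. This fits the associated study, which describes designed proteins that induce the release of nanocage-containing extracellular vesicles from cells. The numbered name suggests that EPN-05 is one member of a series, likely used to compare how different combinations of these modules affect vesicle formation and release.
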