Addgene plasmid #79920: pCMV-EPN-05
Purpose: Myr4-12GS-I3-01-myc-Late1
Depositing lab: Neil King. Depositing organization: University of Washington. Publication: Designed proteins induce the formation of nanocage-containing extracellular vesicles. Votteler J, Ogohara C, Yi S, Hsia Y, Nattermann U, Belnap DM, King NP, Sundquist WI. Nature. 2016 Dec 8;540(7632):292-295. doi: 10.1038/nature20607. Epub 2016 Nov 30. PubMed 27919066.
Backbone
  Vector backbone: pCMV
  Backbone size w/o insert (bp): 5443
  Modifications to backbone: Inserts were cloned into the Kpn1 and Xho1 sites
  Vector type: Mammalian Expression, Bacterial Expression
  Selectable markers: Neomycin (select with G418)
Growth in bacteria
  Bacterial resistance: Ampicillin, 100 μg/mL
  Growth temperature: 37°C
  Growth strain: DH5alpha
  Copy number: High Copy
Gene/Insert
  Gene/Insert name: EPN-05
Terms and licenses: Academic/Nonprofit Terms; Industry Terms: Not Available to Industry
How to cite: pCMV-EPN-05 was a gift from Neil King (Addgene plasmid # 79920 ; http://n2t.net/addgene:79920 ; RRID:Addgene_79920)
